>Addgene plasmid #214808 | pET-28a(+)-T7-OmpA-MNaseA-6xHis | addgene full sequence | sequence record 428991 | Addgene NGS Result
TGGCGAATGGG
[124 nt withheld, positions 12-135]
C
[91 nt withheld, positions 137-227]
A
[49 nt withheld, positions 229-277]
CCTTTGACGTTGGAGTCCACGTTCTTT
[37 nt withheld, positions 305-341]
ACCCTATCTCGGTCTATTCTTTTGATTTATAAGGGATTTTGCCGATTTCGGCCTATTGGTTAAAAAATGA
GCTGATTTAACAAAAATTTAACGCGAATTTTAACAAAATATTAACGCTTACAATTTAGGTGGCACTTTTC
GGGGAAATGTGCGCGGAACCCCTATTTGTTTATTTTTCTAAATACATTCAAATATGTATCCGCTCATGAA
TTAATTCTTAGAAAAACTCATCGAGCATCAAATGAAACTGCAATTTATTCATATCAGGATTATCAATACC
ATATTTTTGAAAAAGCCGTTTCTGTAATGAAGGAGAAAACTCACCGAGGCAGTTCCATAGGATGGCAAGA
TCCTGGTATCGGTCTGCGATTCCGACTCGTCCAACATCAATACAACCTATTAATTTCCCCTCGTCAAAAA
TAAGGTTATCAAGTGAGAAATCACCATGAGTGACGACTGAATCCGGTGAGAATGGCAAAAGTTTATGCAT
TTCTTTCCAGACTTGTTCAACAGGCCAGCCATTACGCTCGTCATCAAAATCACTCGCATCAACCAAACCG
TTATTCATTCGTGATTGCGCCTGAGCGAGACGAAATACGCGATCGCTGTTAAAAGGACAATTACAAACAG
GAATCGAATGCAACCGGCGCAGGAACACTGCCAGCGCATCAACAATATTTTCACCTGAATCAGGATATTC
TTCTAATACCTGGAATGCTGTTTTCCCGGGGATCGCAGTGGTGAGTAACCATGCATCATCAGGAGTACGG
ATAAAATGCTTGATGGTCGGAAGAGGCATAAATTCCGTCAGCCAGTTTAGTCTGACCATCTCATCTGTAA
CATCATTGGCAACGCTACCTTTGCCATGTTTCAGAAACAACTCTGGCGCATCGGGCTTCCCATACAATCG
ATAGATTGTCGCACCTGATTGCCCGACATTATCGCGAGCCCATTTATACCCATATAAATCAGCATCCATG
TTGGAATTTAATCGCGGCCTAGAGCAAGACGTTTCCCGTTGAATATGGCTCATAACACCCCTTGTATTAC
TGTTTATGTAAGCAGACAGTTTTATTGTTCATGACCAAAATCCCTTAACGTGAGTTTTCGTTCCACTGAG
CGTCAGACCCCGTAGAAAAGATCAAAGGATCTTCTTGAGATCCTTTTTTTCTGCGCGTAATCTGCTGCTT
GCAAACAAAAAAACCACCGCTACCAGCGGTGGTTTGTTTGCCGGATCAAGAGCTACCAACTCTTTTTCCG
AAGGTAACTGGCTTCAGCAGAGCGCAGATACCAAATACTGTCCTTCTAGTGTAGCCGTAGTTAGGCCACC
ACTTCAAGAACTCTGTAGCACCGCCTACATACCTCGCTCTGCTAATCCTGTTACCAGTGGCTGCTGCCAG
TGGCGATAAGTCGTGTCTTACCGGGTTGGACTCAAGACGATAGTTACCGGATAAGGCGCAGCGGTCGGGC
TGAACGGGGGGTTCGTGCACACAGCCCAGCTTGGAGCGAACGACCTACACCGAACTGAGATACCTACAGC
GTGAGCTATGAGAAAGCGCCACGCTTCCCGAAGGGAGAAAGGCGGACAGGTATCCGGTAAGCGGCAGGGT
CGGAACAGGAGAGCGCACGAGGGAGCTTCCAGGGGGAAACGCCTGGTATCTTTATAGTCCTGTCGGGTTT
CGCCACCTCTGACTTGAGCGTCGATTTTTGTGATGCTCGTCAGGGGGGCGGAGCCTATGGAAAAACGCCA
GCAACGCGGCCTTTTTACGGTTCCTGGCCTTTTGCTGGCCTTTTGCTCACATGTTCTTTCCTGCGTTATC
CCCTGATTCTGTGGATAACCGTATTACCGCCTTTGAGTGAGCTGATACCGCTCGCCGCAGCCGAACGACC
GAGCGCAGCGAGTCAGTGAGCGAGGAAGCGGAAGAGCGCCTGATGCGGTATTTTCTCCTTACGCATCTGT
GCGGTATTTCACACCGCAATGGTGCACTCTCAGTACAATCTGCTCTGATGCCGCATAGTTAAGCCAGTAT
ACACTCCGCTATCGCTACGTGACTGGGTCATGGCTGCGCCCCGACACCCGCCAACACCCGCTGACGCGCC
CTGACGGGCTTGTCTGCTCCCGGCATCCGCTTACAGACAAGCTGTGACCGTCTCCGGGAGCTGCATGTGT
CAGAGGTTTTCACCGTCATCACCGAAACGCGCGAGGCAGCTGCGGTAAAGCTCATCAGCGTGGTCGTGAA
GCGATTCACAGATGTCTGCCTGTTCATCCGCGTCCAGCTCGTTGAGTTTCTCCAGAAGCGTTAATGTCTG
GCTTCTGATAAAGCGGGCCATGTTAAGGGCGGTTTTTTCCTGTTTGGTCACTGATGCCTCCGTGTAAGGG
GGATTTCTGTTCATGGGGGTAATGATACCGATGAAACGAGAGAGGATGCTCACGATACGGGTTACTGATG
ATGAACATGCCCGGTTACTGGAACGTTGTGAGGGTAAACAACTGGCGGTATGGATGCGGCGGGACCAGAG
AAAAATCACTCAGGGTCAATGCCAGCGCTTCGTTAATACAGATGTAGGTGTTCCACAGGGTAGCCAGCAG
CATCCTGCGATGCAGATCCGGAACATAATGGTGCAGGGCGCTGACTTCCGCGTTTCCAGACTTTACGAAA
CACGGAAACCGAAGACCATTCATGTTGTTGCTCAGGTCGCAGACGTTTTGCAGCAGCAGTCGCTTCACGT
TCGCTCGCGTATCGGTGATTCATTCTGCTAACCAGTAAGGCAACCCCGCCAGCCTAGCCGGGTCCTCAAC
GACAGGAGCACGATCATGCGCACCCGTGGGGCCGCCATGCCGGCGATAATGGCCTGCTTCTCGCCGAAAC
GTTTGGTGGCGGGACCAGTGACGAAGGCTTGAGCGAGGGCGTGCAAGATTCCGAATACCGCAAGCGACAG
GCCGATCATCGTCGCGCTCCAGCGAAAGCGGTCCTCGCCGAAAATGACCCAGAGCGCTGCCGGCACCTGT
CCTACGAGTTGCATGATAAAGAAGACAGTCATAAGTGCGGCGACGATAGTCATGCCCCGCGCCCACCGGA
AGGAGCTGACTGGGTTGAAGGCTCTCAAGGGCATCGGTCGAGATCCCGGTGCCTAATGAGTGAGCTAACT
TACATTAATTGCGTTGCGCTCACTGCCCGCTTTCCAGTCGGGAAACCTGTCGTGCCAGCTGCATTAATGA
ATCGGCCAACGCGCGGGGAGAGGCGGTTTGCGTATTGGGCGCCAGGGTGGTTTTTCTTTTCACCAGTGAG
ACGGGCAACAGCTGATTGCCCTTCACCGCCTGGCCCTGAGAGAGTTGCAGCAAGCGGTCCACGCTGGTTT
GCCCCAGCAGGCGAAAATCCTGTTTGATGGTGGTTAACGGCGGGATATAACATGAGCTGTCTTCGGTATC
GTCGTATCCCACTACCGAGATATCCGCACCAACGCGCAGCCCGGACTCGGTAATGGCGCGCATTGCGCCC
AGCGCCATCTGATCGTTGGCAACCAGCATCGCAGTGGGAACGATGCCCTCATTCAGCATTTGCATGGTTT
GTTGAAAACCGGACATGGCACTCCAGTCGCCTTCCCGTTCCGCTATCGGCTGAATTTGATTGCGAGTGAG
ATATTTATGCCAGCCAGCCAGACGCAGACGCGCCGAGACAGAACTTAATGGGCCCGCTAACAGCGCGATT
TGCTGGTGACCCAATGCGACCAGATGCTCCACGCCCAGTCGCGTACCGTCTTCATGGGAGAAAATAATAC
TGTTGATGGGTGTCTGGTCAGAGACATCAAGAAATAACGCCGGAACATTAGTGCAGGCAGCTTCCACAGC
AATGGCATCCTGGTCATCCAGCGGATAGTTAATGATCAGCCCACTGACGCGTTGCGCGAGAAGATTGTGC
ACCGCCGCTTTACAGGCTTCGACGCCGCTTCGTTCTACCATCGACACCACCACGCTGGCACCCAGTTGAT
CGGCGCGAGATTTAATCGCCGCGACAATTTGCGACGGCGCGTGCAGGGCCAGACTGGAGGTGGCAACGCC
AATCAGCAACGACTGTTTGCCCGCCAGTTGTTGTGCCACGCGGTTGGGAATGTAATTCAGCTCCGCCATC
GCCGCTTCCACTTTTTCCCGCGTTTTCGCAGAAACGTGGCTGGCCTGGTTCACCACGCGGGAAACGGTCT
GATAAGAGACACCGGCATACTCTGCGACATCGTATAACGTTACTGGTTTCACATTCACCACCCTGAATTG
ACTCTCTTCCGGGCGCTATCATGCCATACCGCGAAAGGTTTTGCGCCATTCGATGGTGTCCGGGATCTCG
ACGCTCTCCCTTATGCGACTCCTGCATTAGGAAGCAGCCCAGTAGTAGGTTGAGGCCGTTGAGCACCGCC
GCCGCAAGGAATGGTGCATGCAAGGAGATGGCGCCCAACAGTCCCCCGGCCACGGGGCCTGCCACCATAC
CCACGCCGAAACAAGCGCTCATGAGCCCGAAGTGGCGAGCCCGATCTTCCCCATCGGTGATGTCGGCGAT
ATAGGCGCCAGCAACCGCACCTGTGGCGCCGGTGATGCCGGCCACGATGCGTCCGGCGTAGAGGATCGAG
ATCTCGATCCCGCGAAATTAATACGACTCACTATAGGGGAATTGTGAGCGGATAACAATTCCCCTCTAGA
AATAATTTTGTTTAACTTTAAGAAGGAGATATACCATGAAGAAAACGGCAATAGCGATTGCCGTCGCGTT
AGCCGGATTTGCTACAGTTGCACAGGCGGCGACTTCGACCAAGAAATTACATAAGGAACCTGCAACTTTA
ATCAAAGCTATAGATGGTGATACTGTGAAGCTGATGTATAAAGGGCAGCCGATGACGTTCAGACTGCTTC
TGGTTGATACACCTGAGACAAAACACCCAAAAAAGGGGGTCGAAAAATATGGGCCGGAAGCAAGCGCGTT
TACCAAAAAGATGGTCGAAAACGCCAAAAAAATAGAGGTTGAGTTTGACAAAGGCCAGAGAACGGACAAG
TATGGTCGCGGATTGGCGTATATCTACGCGGACGGTAAAATGGTTAACGAAGCGCTTGTGCGCCAAGGTC
TGGCGAAGGTCGCATACGTCTACAAACCTAATAATACCCATGAGCAACACCTGAGAAAGTCAGAAGCCCA
AGCGAAGAAAGAAAAATTAAATATCTGGAGCGAAGACAATGCAGACTCGGGTCAAGCGGCCGCACTCGAG
CACCACCACCACCACCACTGAGATCCGGCTGCTAACAAAGCCCGAAAGGAAGCTGAGTTGGCTGCTGCCA
CCGCTGAGCAATAACTAGCATAACCCCTTGGGGCCTCTAAACGGGTCTTGAGGGGTTTTTTGCTGAAAGG
AGGAACTATATCCGGAT
Features (pLannotate 1.2.2; 20 found; start..end, strand, type, name):
     12..440     +  rep_origin     f1 ori (sequence partly withheld): f1 bacteriophage origin of replication; arrow indicates direction of (+) strand synthesis
    493..550     +  promoter       AmpR promoter (fragment): bla
    559..1374    -  CDS            KanR: aminoglycoside phosphotransferase; aph(3')-Ia; confers resistance to kanamycin in bacteria or G418 (Geneticin®) in eukaryotes
   1496..2084    +  rep_origin     ori: high-copy-number ColE1/pMB1/pBR322/pUC origin of replication
   2270..2409    -  misc_feature   bom: basis of mobility region from pBR322
   2511..2702    -  CDS            rop: Rop protein, which maintains plasmids at low copy number; rop
   2719..3099    +  CDS            YPB1_ECOLX: Protein predicted: Swiss-Prot protein existence level 4. From Escherichia coli.
   3171..3462    -  CDS            TcR (fragment): tetracycline efflux protein; tet; confers resistance to tetracycline
   3477..3498    -  protein_bind   CAP binding site: CAP binding activates transcription in the presence of cAMP. E. coli catabolite activator protein
   3511..4593    -  CDS            lacI: lac repressor; lacI; The lac repressor binds to the lac operator to inhibit transcription in E. coli. This inhibition can be relieved by adding lactose or isopropyl-β-D-thiogalactopyranoside (IPTG).
   4594..4671    -  promoter       lacI promoter: lacI
   4679..4958    -  CDS            TcR (fragment): tetracycline efflux protein; tet; confers resistance to tetracycline
   4980..4998    +  promoter       T7 promoter: promoter for bacteriophage T7 RNA polymerase
   4999..5023    +  protein_bind   lac operator: The lac repressor binds to the lac operator to inhibit transcription in E. coli. This inhibition can be relieved by adding lactose or isopropyl-β-D-thiogalactopyranoside (IPTG). lac repressor encoded by lacI
   5038..5060    +  RBS            RBS: efficient ribosome binding site from bacteriophage T7 gene 10 (Olins and Rangwala, 1989)
   5067..5132    +  CDS            ompA (fragment): OMPA_ECOLI - Also known as con From Escherichia coli (strain K12).
   5127..5576    +  CDS            nuc (fragment): NUC_STAAC - Experimental evidence at protein level: Swiss-Prot protein existence level 1. Enzyme that catalyzes the hydrolysis of both DNA and RNA at the 5' position of the phosphodiester bond. From Staphylococcus aureus (strain COL).
   5592..5609    +  CDS            9xHis (fragment): 9xHis affinity tag
   5619..5668    +  CDS            SET1 (fragment): solubility-enhancement tag derived from T7 phage gene 10B
   5676..5723    +  terminator     T7 terminator: transcription terminator for bacteriophage T7 RNA polymerase
