[The description below was written by a language model from this plasmid's Addgene catalogue record and pLannotate feature annotations shown in this document.]
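Description:
pET-28a(+)-T7-OmpA-MNaseA-6xHis is a bacterial expression plasmid built on the Novagen pET28 backbone for producing His-tagged micrococcal nuclease A (MNaseA) from Staphylococcus aureus in E. coli. It is selected with kanamycin through the aph(3')-Ia gene and replicates from a ColE1/pMB1-type origin. The adjacent rop gene and bom region account for its catalogued low copy number. An f1 origin is also present. The annotation software additionally flags short tetracycline-resistance and AmpR promoter fragments. These appear to be backbone remnants rather than functional markers.

The expression cassette consists of a T7 promoter followed by a lac operator and the strong T7 gene 10 ribosome binding site. These drive an open reading frame that starts with a fragment of E. coli OmpA, consistent with its signal peptide, fused to the nuc coding region. The frame ends in a six-histidine tag supplied by the backbone, and a T7 terminator follows. The plasmid-borne lacI gene produces lac repressor that keeps the cassette off until IPTG is added, which requires a host supplying T7 RNA polymerase. An OmpA leader generally directs a fusion protein to the periplasm, which can help with folding and keeps a potentially toxic nuclease away from cytoplasmic nucleic acids, although the record does not state this rationale explicitly. The C-terminal His tag allows purification by immobilised metal affinity chromatography. The short "SET1" hit after the tag is probably residual vector sequence downstream of the stop codon.

According to the associated publication, the construct was made to purify micrococcal nuclease for ribosome profiling of high-salinity extremophiles. The sequenced record is 5,748 nt, a few bases shorter than the catalogued 5,752 bp.
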