Addgene plasmid #214808: pET-28a(+)-T7-OmpA-MNaseA-6xHis
Purpose: Expression of 6xhis-tagged micrococcal nuclease A (MNaseA)
Depositing lab: Peter Sarin. Depositing organization: University of Helsinki. Publication: Purification of micrococcal nuclease for use in ribosomal profiling of high-salinity extremophiles. Gregorova P, Isada M, DiRuggiero J, Sarin LP. J Biol Chem. 2024 Nov 27;301(1):108020. doi: 10.1016/j.jbc.2024.108020. PubMed 39608714.
Backbone
  Vector backbone: pET28
  Backbone manufacturer: Novagen
  Backbone size w/o insert (bp): 5242
  Total vector size (bp): 5752
  Vector type: Bacterial Expression
Growth in bacteria
  Bacterial resistance: Kanamycin, 50 μg/mL
  Growth temperature: 37°C
  Growth strain: DH5alpha
  Copy number: Low Copy
Gene/Insert
  Gene/Insert name: OmpA-Micrococcal nuclease A (alt name: OmpA-MNaseA)
  Species: Staphylococcus aureus
  Insert size (bp): 510
  Promoter: T7 promoter
  Tag / fusion protein: 6xhis (C terminal on backbone)
  Cloning method: Restriction Enzyme; 5′ cloning site BglII (not destroyed); 3′ cloning site XhoI (not destroyed)
  Sequencing primers: 5′ TAATACGACTCACTATAGGG; 3′ GCTAGTTATTGCTCAGCGG
Terms and licenses: Academic/Nonprofit Terms; Industry Terms: Not Available to Industry
How to cite: pET-28a(+)-T7-OmpA-MNaseA-6xHis was a gift from Peter Sarin (Addgene plasmid # 214808 ; http://n2t.net/addgene:214808 ; RRID:Addgene_214808)
